>Addgene plasmid #110089 | pKOdeltagalK (Kan) | addgene full sequence | sequence record 211580 | Addgene NGS Result
GTCGGGAAGATGCGTGATCTGATCCTTCAACTCAGCAAAAGTTCGATTTATTCAACAAAGCCGCCGTCCC
GTCAAGTCAGCGTAATGCTCTGCCAGTGTTACAACCAATTAACCAATTCTGATTAGAAAAACTCATCGAG
CATCAAATGAAACTGCAATTTATTCATATCAGGATTATCAATACCATATTTTTGAAAAAGCCGTTTCTGT
AATGAAGGAGAAAACTCACCGAGGCAGTTCCATAGGATGGCAAGATCCTGGTATCGGTCTGCGATTCCGA
CTCGTCCAACATCAATACAACCTATTAATTTCCCCTCGTCAAAAATAAGGTTATCAAGTGAGAAATCACC
ATGAGTGACGACTGAATCCGGTGAGAATGGCAAAAGATTATGCATTTCTTTCCAGACTTGTTCAACAGGC
CAGCCATTACGCTCGTCATCAAAATCACTCGCATCAACCAAACCGTTATTCATTCGTGATTGCGCCTGAG
CGAGACGAAATACGCGATCGCTGTTAAAAGGACAATTACAAACAGGAATCGAATGCAACCGGCGCAGGAA
CACTGCCAGCGCATCAACAATATTTTCACCTGAATCAGGATATTCTTCTAATACCTGGAATGCTGTTTTC
CCGGGGATCGCAGTGGTGAGTAACCATGCATCATCAGGAGTACGGATAAAATGCTTGATGGTCGGAAGAG
GCATAAATTCCGTCAGCCAGTTTAGTCTGACCATCTCATCTGTAACATCATTGGCAACGCTACCTTTGCC
ATGTTTCAGAAACAACTCTGGCGCATGGGGCTTCCCATACAAGCGATAGATTGTCGCACCTGATTGCCCG
ACATTATCGCGAGCCCATTTATACCCATATAAATCAGCATCCATGTTGGAATTTAATCGCGGCCTCGAGC
AAGACGTTTCCCGTTGAATATGGCTCATAACACCCCTTGTATTACTGTTTATGTAAGCAGACAGTTTTAT
TGTTCATGATGATATATTTTTATCTTGTGCAATGTAACATCAGAGATTTTGAGACACAACGTGGCTTTCC
CCCCCCCCGACGTCAGGTGGCCCCATTCGCCATTCAGGCTGCGCAACTGTTGGGAAGGGCGTTTCGGTGC
GGGCCTCTTCGCTATTACGCCAGCTGGCGAAAGGGGGATGTGCTGCAAGGCGATTAAGTTGGGTAACGCC
AGGGTTTTCCCAGTCACGACGTTGTAAAACGACGGCCAGTGAGCGCGACGTAATAAGTTGAAGAGCATCT
GCTCTTCAGCATCACTGCCCGCTTTCCAGTCGGGAAACCTGTCGTGCCAGCTGCATTAACATGGTCATAG
CTGTTTCCTTGCGTATTGGGCGCTCTCCGCTTCCTCGCTCACTGACTCGCTGCGCTCGGTCGTTCGGGTA
AAGCCTGGGGTGCCTAATGAGCAAAAGGCCAGCAAAAGGCCAGGAACCGTAAAAAGGCCGCGTTGCTGGC
GTTTTTCCATAGGCTCCGCCCCCCTGACGAGCATCACAAAAATCGACGCTCAAGTCAGAGGTGGCGAAAC
CCGACAGGACTATAAAGATACCAGGCGTTTCCCCCTGGAAGCTCCCTCGTGCGCTCTCCTGTTCCGACCC
TGCCGCTTACCGGATACCTGTCCGCCTTTCTCCCTTCGGGAAGCGTGGCGCTTTCTCATAGCTCACGCTG
TAGGTATCTCAGTTCGGTGTAGGTCGTTCGCTCCAAGCTGGGCTGTGTGCACGAACCCCCCGTTCAGCCC
GACCGCTGCGCCTTATCCGGTAACTATCGTCTTGAGTCCAACCCGGTAAGACACGACTTATCGCCACTGG
CAGCAGCCACTGGTAACAGGATTAGCAGAGCGAGGTATGTAGGCGGTGCTACAGAGTTCTTGAAGTGGTG
GCCTAACTACGGCTACACTAGAAGAACAGTATTTGGTATCTGCGCTCTGCTGAAGCCAGTTACCTTCGGA
AAAAGAGTTGGTAGCTCTTGATCCGGCAAACAAACCACCGCTGGTAGCGGTGGTTTTTTTGTTTGCAAGC
AGCAGATTACGCGCAGAAAAAAAGGATCTCAAGAAGATCCTTTGATCTTTTCTACGGGGTCTGACGCTCA
GTGGAACGAAGGCGCGCCTGAGTGAGCTGATACCGCTCGCCGCAGCCGAACGACCGAGCGCAGCGAGTCA
GTGAGCGAGGAAGCGGAAGATCGGGCCCAGCCGGCCCACATATACCTGCCGTTCACTATTATTTAGTGAA
ATGAGATATTATGATATTTTCTGAATTGTGATTAAAAAGGCAACTTTATGCCCATGCAACAGAAACTATA
AAAAATACAGAGAATGAAAAGAAACAGATAGATTTTTTAGTTCTTTAGGCCCGTAGTCTGCAAATCCTTT
TATGATTTTCTATCAAACAAAAGAGGAAAATAGACCAGTTGCAATCCAAACGAGAGTCTAATAGAATGAG
GTCGAAAAGTAAATCGCGCGGGTTTGTTACTGATAAAGCAGGCAAGACCTAAAATGTGTAAAGGGCAAAG
TGTATACTTTGGCGTCACCCCTTACATATTTTAGGTCTTTTTTTATTGTGCGTAACTAACTTGCCATCTT
CAAACAGGAGGGCTGGAAGAAGCAGACCGCTAACACAGTACATAAAAAAGGAGACATGAACGATGAACAT
CAAAAAGTTTGCAAAACAAGCAACAGTATTAACCTTTACTACCGCACTGCTGGCAGGAGGCGCAACTCAA
GCGTTTGCGAAAGAAACGAACCAAAAGCCATATAAGGAAACATACGGCATTTCCCATATTACACGCCATG
ATATGCTGCAAATCCCTGAACAGCAAAAAAATGAAAAATATAAAGTTCCTGAGTTCGATTCGTCCACAAT
TAAAAATATCTCTTCTGCAAAAGGCCTGGACGTTTGGGACAGCTGGCCATTACAAAACACTGACGGCACT
GTCGCAAACTATCACGGCTACCACATCGTCTTTGCATTAGCCGGAGATCCTAAAAATGCGGATGACACAT
CGATTTACATGTTCTATCAAAAAGTCGGCGAAACTTCTATTGACAGCTGGAAAAACGCTGGCCGCGTCTT
TAAAGACAGCGACAAATTCGATGCAAATGATTCTATCCTAAAAGACCAAACACAAGAATGGTCAGGTTCA
GCCACATTTACATCTGACGGAAAAATCCGTTTATTCTACACTGATTTCTCCGGTAAACATTACGGCAAAC
AAACACTGACAACTGCACAAGTTAACGTATCAGCATCAGACAGCTCTTTGAACATCAACGGTGTAGAGGA
TTATAAATCAATCTTTGACGGTGACGGAAAAACGTATCAAAATGTACAGCAGTTCATCGATGAAGGCAAC
TACAGCTCAGGCGACAACCATACGCTGAGAGATCCTCACTACGTAGAAGATAAAGGCCACAAATACTTAG
TATTTGAAGCAAACACTGGAACTGAAGATGGCTACCAAGGCGAAGAATCTTTATTTAACAAAGCATACTA
TGGCAAAAGCACATCATTCTTCCGTCAAGAAAGTCAAAAACTTCTGCAAAGCGATAAAAAACGCACGGCT
GAGTTAGCAAACGGCGCTCTCGGTATGATTGAGCTAAACGATGATTACACACTGAAAAAAGTGATGAAAC
CGCTGATTGCATCTAACACAGTAACAGATGAAATTGAACGCGCGAACGTCTTTAAAATGAACGGCAAATG
GTACCTGTTCACTGACTCCCGCGGATCAAAAATGACGATTGACGGCATTACGTCTAACGATATTTACATG
CTTGGTTATGTTTCTAATTCTTTAACTGGCCCATACAAGCCGCTGAACAAAACTGGCCTTGTGTTAAAAA
TGGATCTTGATCCTAACGATGTAACCTTTACTTACTCACACTTCGCTGTACCTCAAGCGAAAGGAAACAA
TGTCGTGATTACAAGCTATATGACAAACAGAGGATTCTACGCAGACAAACAATCAACGTTTGCGCCTAGC
TTCCTGCTGAACATCAAAGGCAAGAAAACATCTGTTGTCAAAGACAGCATCCTTGAACAAGGACAATTAA
CAGTTAACAAATAAAAACGCAAAAGAAAATGCCGATATCCTATTGGCATTGCGGCCGCGGTCTCGGCGGT
GGGTCGTCTAGAGAAAGTGAGGGAGCCACGGTTGGTGAGAGCTTTGTTGTAGGTGGACCAGTTGGTGATT
TTGAACTTTTGCTTTGCCACGGAATGGTCTGCGTT
Features (pLannotate 1.2.2; 9 found; start..end, strand, type, name):
    123..938     -  CDS            KanR: aminoglycoside phosphotransferase; aph(3')-Ia; confers resistance to kanamycin in bacteria or G418 (Geneticin®) in eukaryotes
   1076..1232    -  CDS            lacZα (fragment): LacZα fragment of β-galactosidase; lacZ fragment
   1272..1319    -  CDS            lacI (fragment): lac repressor; lacI; The lac repressor binds to the lac operator to inhibit transcription in E. coli. This inhibition can be relieved by adding lactose or isopropyl-β-D-thiogalactopyranoside (IPTG).
   1356..1396    -  rep_origin     RSF ori (fragment): Plasmids containing the RSF 1030 origin of replication can be propagated in E. coli cells that contain additional plasmids with compatible origins.
   1474..2062    -  rep_origin     ori: high-copy-number ColE1/pMB1/pBR322/pUC origin of replication
   2119..2189    +  rep_origin     RSF ori (fragment): Plasmids containing the RSF 1030 origin of replication can be propagated in E. coli cells that contain additional plasmids with compatible origins.
   2207..2652    +  promoter       sacB promoter: sacR; sacB promoter and control region
   2653..4074    +  CDS            SacB: secreted levansucrase that renders bacterial growth sensitive to sucrose; Bacillus subtilis sacB; negative selection marker
   4143..4217    -  CDS            TRA2_ECOLX (fragment): Protein predicted: Swiss-Prot protein existence level 4. Required for transposition of transposon Tn903. From Escherichia coli.
