[The description below was written by a language model from this plasmid's Addgene catalogue record and pLannotate feature annotations shown in this document.]
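Description:
pKOdeltagalK (Kan) is an empty bacterial knockout-generation backbone of about 4.2 kb, derived from pKO and described in the record as analogous to that parent vector but lacking the negative selection gene galK. It belongs to a uniform cloning platform developed for mycobacterial genetics and protein production. The plasmid is propagated in E. coli at high copy number through a ColE1/pUC-type origin of replication. Selection uses a kanamycin resistance gene, aph(3')-Ia, which encodes an aminoglycoside phosphotransferase. The feature table shows no mycobacterial origin of replication, which would fit use as a non-replicating suicide vector in the target host, although the record does not state this explicitly.

No insert is present. The main functional element besides the resistance marker is a sacB cassette: the Bacillus subtilis levansucrase gene under its native sacB promoter and control region (sacR). SacB makes bacterial growth sensitive to sucrose, so it is still available as a counter-selectable marker even though galK has been removed. In a typical allelic exchange scheme, homology arms flanking the target locus are cloned into such a backbone. Kanamycin then selects cells that have integrated the plasmid, and sucrose selects those that have lost the vector through a second recombination event. The record does not describe the cloning site or how flanking regions are inserted. The other annotations are short fragments of lacZα, lacI, the RSF origin and a Tn903 transposition protein. These are probably remnants of earlier vector construction, the last most likely carried along with the kanamycin cassette, and not functional parts.
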