Addgene plasmid #110089: pKOdeltagalK (Kan)
Purpose: (Empty Backbone) Analogous to pKO but without the negative selection gene galK.
Depositing lab: Markus Seeger. Depositing organization: University of Zurich. Publication: A uniform cloning platform for mycobacterial genetics and protein production. Arnold FM, Hohl M, Remm S, Koliwer-Brandl H, Adenau S, Chusri S, Sander P, Hilbi H, Seeger MA. Sci Rep. 2018 Jun 22;8(1):9539. doi: 10.1038/s41598-018-27687-5. PubMed 29934571.
Backbone
  Vector backbone: pKO
  Vector type: Bacterial Knockout Generation
Growth in bacteria
  Bacterial resistance: Kanamycin, 50 μg/mL
  Growth temperature: 37°C
  Growth strain: DH5alpha
  Copy number: High Copy
Gene/Insert
  Gene/Insert name: None
Terms and licenses: Academic/Nonprofit Terms; Industry Terms: Not Available to Industry
How to cite: pKOdeltagalK (Kan) was a gift from Markus Seeger (Addgene plasmid # 110089 ; http://n2t.net/addgene:110089 ; RRID:Addgene_110089)
